Addgene plasmid #76702: AXL gRNA (BRDN0001146919)
Purpose: 3rd generation lentiviral gRNA plasmid targeting human AXL
Depositing lab: John Doench & David Root. Depositing organization: Broad Institute. Publication: Optimized sgRNA design to maximize activity and minimize off-target effects of CRISPR-Cas9. Doench JG, Fusi N, Sullender M, Hegde M, Vaimberg EW, Donovan KF, Smith I, Tothova Z, Wilen C, Orchard R, Virgin HW, Listgarten J, Root DE. Nat Biotechnol. 2016 Jan 18. doi: 10.1038/nbt.3437. PubMed 26780180.
Backbone
  Vector backbone: lentiGuide-Puro
  Backbone manufacturer: Zhang Lab (Addgene plasmid # 52963)
  Vector type: Mammalian Expression, Lentiviral, CRISPR
  Selectable markers: Puromycin
Growth in bacteria
  Bacterial resistance: Ampicillin, 100 μg/mL
  Growth temperature: 37°C
  Growth strain: DH5alpha
  Copy number: High Copy
Gene/Insert
  Gene/Insert name: AXL (alt names: AXL; NM_001278599.1)
  gRNA/shRNA sequence: CCTAGCAGTACATACCACCA
  Species: H. sapiens (human)
  Entrez Gene: AXL (a.k.a. ARK, AXL3, JTK11, Tyro7, UFO)
  Promoter: hU6
  Cloning method: Unknown
  Sequencing primers: 5′ U6-F; 3′ pS2-R
Terms and licenses: Academic/Nonprofit Terms; Industry Terms: Not Available to Industry
Depositor comments: The gRNA was designed to target the following Genbank reference sequence(s): NM_001278599.1,NM_001699.5,NM_021913.4. Note that this plasmid does NOT contain Cas9. It should be used in conjunction with lentiCas9-Blast (Addgene #52962) or otherwise with cell lines already expressing Cas9. Browse the full kinome gRNA library at http://www.addgene.org/pooled-library/broadgpp-human-kinome/ or visit http://www.broadinstitute.org/rnai/public/ for detailed protocols and information.
How to cite: AXL gRNA (BRDN0001146919) was a gift from John Doench & David Root (Addgene plasmid # 76702 ; http://n2t.net/addgene:76702 ; RRID:Addgene_76702)
