[The description below was written by a language model from this plasmid's Addgene catalogue record and pLannotate feature annotations shown in this document.]
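Description:
AXL gRNA (BRDN0001146919) is a third-generation lentiviral CRISPR guide plasmid built on the lentiGuide-Puro backbone and designed to target the human receptor tyrosine kinase gene AXL. It is maintained in E. coli as a high-copy plasmid through a ColE1/pUC-type origin with ampicillin selection (β-lactamase under its own promoter). The backbone also carries an f1 origin, an SV40 origin and poly(A) signal, and remnants of lac and T7/T3 cloning-vector sequences.

The transfer cassette is driven by a chimeric RSV promoter fused to a truncated HIV-1 5' LTR, which makes genomic RNA production Tat-independent. It is followed by the Ψ packaging signal with a partial gag sequence and the Rev response element for Rev-dependent nuclear export. It ends in a ΔU3 self-inactivating 3' LTR, so the integrated provirus lacks LTR promoter activity. Between these elements, a human U6 RNA polymerase III promoter transcribes the AXL-specific spacer joined to the Streptococcus pyogenes Cas9 guide RNA scaffold. A cPPT/CTS element, which aids nuclear import of the viral genome, sits downstream of this unit. The EF-1α core promoter with its intron A then expresses puromycin N-acetyltransferase for selection of transduced mammalian cells, and a WPRE enhances transcript expression.

The plasmid does not encode Cas9, so it must be paired with a separate Cas9 vector or used in cells that already express the nuclease. The guide was designed against several AXL reference transcripts and belongs to a human kinome gRNA collection. Its typical use is knocking out AXL by lentiviral delivery with puromycin selection.
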