Features (pLannotate 1.2.2; 29 found; start..end, strand, type, name):
     14..80      +  CDS            small t antigen (fragment): SV40 (simian virus 40) small t antigen
    106..317     +  promoter       EF-1α core promoter: core promoter for human elongation factor EF-1α
    318..1256    +  intron         EF-1α intron A: intron upstream of the start codon of human EF-1α
   1278..1877    +  CDS            PuroR (fragment): puromycin N-acetyltransferase; pac from Streptomyces; confers resistance to puromycin
   1893..2481    +  misc_feature   WPRE: woodchuck hepatitis virus posttranscriptional regulatory element
   2532..2551    +  misc_feature   cPPT/CTS (fragment): central polypurine tract and central termination sequence of HIV-1
   2553..2786    +  LTR            3' LTR (ΔU3): self-inactivating 3' long terminal repeat (LTR) from HIV-1
   2864..2985    +  polyA_signal   SV40 poly(A) signal: SV40 polyadenylation signal
   3025..3160    +  rep_origin     SV40 ori: SV40 origin of replication
   3181..3199    -  promoter       T7 promoter: promoter for bacteriophage T7 RNA polymerase
   3207..3362    +  CDS            lacZα (fragment): LacZα fragment of β-galactosidase; lacZ fragment
   3367..3795    +  rep_origin     f1 ori (sequence partly withheld): f1 bacteriophage origin of replication; arrow indicates direction of (+) strand synthesis
   3848..3952    +  promoter       AmpR promoter: bla
   3953..4813    +  CDS            AmpR: β-lactamase; bla; confers resistance to ampicillin, carbenicillin, and related antibiotics
   4984..5572    +  rep_origin     ori: high-copy-number ColE1/pMB1/pBR322/pUC origin of replication
   5755..5847    +  CDS            lacI (fragment): lac repressor; lacI; The lac repressor binds to the lac operator to inhibit transcription in E. coli. This inhibition can be relieved by adding lactose or isopropyl-β-D-thiogalactopyranoside (IPTG).
   5860..5881    +  protein_bind   CAP binding site: CAP binding activates transcription in the presence of cAMP. E. coli catabolite activator protein
   5896..5926    +  promoter       lac promoter: promoter for the E. coli lac operon
   5934..5950    +  protein_bind   lac operator: The lac repressor binds to the lac operator to inhibit transcription in E. coli. This inhibition can be relieved by adding lactose or isopropyl-β-D-thiogalactopyranoside (IPTG). lac repressor encoded by lacI
   5995..6013    +  promoter       T3 promoter: promoter for bacteriophage T3 RNA polymerase
   6041..6267    +  promoter       RSV promoter: Rous sarcoma virus enhancer/promoter
   6268..6448    +  LTR            5' LTR (truncated): truncated 5' long terminal repeat (LTR) from HIV-1
   6495..6620    +  misc_feature   HIV-1 Ψ: packaging signal of human immunodeficiency virus type 1
   6604..6967    +  CDS            HIV-1 gag (fragment): gag protein from human immunodeficiency virus 1; gag
   7113..7346    +  misc_feature   RRE: The Rev response element (RRE) of HIV-1 allows for Rev-dependent mRNA export from the nucleus to the cytoplasm.
   7723..7749    +  CDS            Rev (fragment): human immunodeficiency virus 1 (HIV-1) Rev protein; rev; enhances nuclear export of unspliced and incompletely spliced viral mRNAs
   7753..7993    +  promoter       U6 promoter: RNA polymerase III promoter for human U6 snRNA
   8023..8098    +  misc_RNA       gRNA scaffold: guide RNA scaffold for the Streptococcus pyogenes CRISPR/Cas9 system
   8154..8271    +  misc_feature   cPPT/CTS: central polypurine tract and central termination sequence of HIV-1
>Addgene plasmid #76702 | AXL gRNA (BRDN0001146919) | addgene full sequence | sequence record 186338 | Addgene Assembled Sequence
CCCGGGTGCAAAGATGGATAAAGTTTTAAACAGAGAGGAATCTTTGCAGCTAATGGACCTTCTAGGTCTT
GAAAGGAGTGGGAATTGGCTCCGGTGCCCGTCAGTGGGCAGAGCGCACATCGCCCACAGTCCCCGAGAAG
TTGGGGGGAGGGGTCGGCAATTGATCCGGTGCCTAGAGAAGGTGGCGCGGGGTAAACTGGGAAAGTGATG
TCGTGTACTGGCTCCGCCTTTTTCCCGAGGGTGGGGGAGAACCGTATATAAGTGCAGTAGTCGCCGTGAA
CGTTCTTTTTCGCAACGGGTTTGCCGCCAGAACACAGGTAAGTGCCGTGTGTGGTTCCCGCGGGCCTGGC
CTCTTTACGGGTTATGGCCCTTGCGTGCCTTGAATTACTTCCACCTGGCTGCAGTACGTGATTCTTGATC
CCGAGCTTCGGGTTGGAAGTGGGTGGGAGAGTTCGAGGCCTTGCGCTTAAGGAGCCCCTTCGCCTCGTGC
TTGAGTTGAGGCCTGGCCTGGGCGCTGGGGCCGCCGCGTGCGAATCTGGTGGCACCTTCGCGCCTGTCTC
GCTGCTTTCGATAAGTCTCTAGCCATTTAAAATTTTTGATGACCTGCTGCGACGCTTTTTTTCTGGCAAG
ATAGTCTTGTAAATGCGGGCCAAGATCTGCACACTGGTATTTCGGTTTTTGGGGCCGCGGGCGGCGACGG
GGCCCGTGCGTCCCAGCGCACATGTTCGGCGAGGCGGGGCCTGCGAGCGCGGCCACCGAGAATCGGACGG
GGGTAGTCTCAAGCTGGCCGGCCTGCTCTGGTGCCTGGCCTCGCGCCGCCGTGTATCGCCCCGCCCTGGG
CGGCAAGGCTGGCCCGGTCGGCACCAGTTGCGTGAGCGGAAAGATGGCCGCTTCCCGGCCCTGCTGCAGG
GAGCTCAAAATGGAGGACGCGGCGCTCGGGAGAGCGGGCGGGTGAGTCACCCACACAAAGGAAAAGGGCC
TTTCCGTCCTCAGCCGTCGCTTCATGTGACTCCACGGAGTACCGGGCGCCGTCCAGGCACCTCGATTAGT
TCTCGAGCTTTTGGAGTACGTCGTCTTTAGGTTGGGGGGAGGGGTTTTATGCGATGGAGTTTCCCCACAC
TGAGTGGGTGGAGACTGAAGTTAGGCCAGCTTGGCACTTGATGTAATTCTCCTTGGAATTTGCCCTTTTT
GAGTTTGGATCTTGGTTCATTCTCAAGCCTCAGACAGTGGTTCAAAGTTTTTTTCTTCCATTTCAGGTGT
CGTGACGTACGGCCACCATGACCGAGTACAAGCCCACGGTGCGCCTCGCCACCCGCGACGACGTCCCCAG
GGCCGTACGCACCCTCGCCGCCGCGTTCGCCGACTACCCCGCCACGCGCCACACCGTCGATCCGGACCGC
CACATCGAGCGGGTCACCGAGCTGCAAGAACTCTTCCTCACGCGCGTCGGGCTCGACATCGGCAAGGTGT
GGGTCGCGGACGACGGCGCCGCCGTGGCGGTCTGGACCACGCCGGAGAGCGTCGAAGCGGGGGCGGTGTT
CGCCGAGATCGGCCCGCGCATGGCCGAGTTGAGCGGTTCCCGGCTGGCCGCGCAGCAACAGATGGAAGGC
CTCCTGGCGCCGCACCGGCCCAAGGAGCCCGCGTGGTTCCTGGCCACCGTCGGAGTCTCGCCCGACCACC
AGGGCAAGGGTCTGGGCAGCGCCGTCGTGCTCCCCGGAGTGGAGGCGGCCGAGCGCGCCGGGGTGCCCGC
CTTCCTGGAGACCTCCGCGCCCCGCAACCTCCCCTTCTACGAGCGGCTCGGCTTCACCGTCACCGCCGAC
GTCGAGGTGCCCGAAGGACCGCGCACCTGGTGCATGACCCGCAAGCCCGGTGCCTGAACGCGTTAAGTCG
ACAATCAACCTCTGGATTACAAAATTTGTGAAAGATTGACTGGTATTCTTAACTATGTTGCTCCTTTTAC
GCTATGTGGATACGCTGCTTTAATGCCTTTGTATCATGCTATTGCTTCCCGTATGGCTTTCATTTTCTCC
TCCTTGTATAAATCCTGGTTGCTGTCTCTTTATGAGGAGTTGTGGCCCGTTGTCAGGCAACGTGGCGTGG
TGTGCACTGTGTTTGCTGACGCAACCCCCACTGGTTGGGGCATTGCCACCACCTGTCAGCTCCTTTCCGG
GACTTTCGCTTTCCCCCTCCCTATTGCCACGGCGGAACTCATCGCCGCCTGCCTTGCCCGCTGCTGGACA
GGGGCTCGGCTGTTGGGCACTGACAATTCCGTGGTGTTGTCGGGGAAATCATCGTCCTTTCCTTGGCTGC
TCGCCTGTGTTGCCACCTGGATTCTGCGCGGGACGTCCTTCTGCTACGTCCCTTCGGCCCTCAATCCAGC
GGACCTTCCTTCCCGCGGCCTGCTGCCGGCTCTGCGGCCTCTTCCGCGTCTTCGCCTTCGCCCTCAGACG
AGTCGGATCTCCCTTTGGGCCGCCTCCCCGCGTCGACTTTAAGACCAATGACTTACAAGGCAGCTGTAGA
TCTTAGCCACTTTTTAAAAGAAAAGGGGGGACTGGAAGGGCTAATTCACTCCCAACGAAGACAAGATCTG
CTTTTTGCTTGTACTGGGTCTCTCTGGTTAGACCAGATCTGAGCCTGGGAGCTCTCTGGCTAACTAGGGA
ACCCACTGCTTAAGCCTCAATAAAGCTTGCCTTGAGTGCTTCAAGTAGTGTGTGCCCGTCTGTTGTGTGA
CTCTGGTAACTAGAGATCCCTCAGACCCTTTTAGTCAGTGTGGAAAATCTCTAGCAGTACGTATAGTAGT
TCATGTCATCTTATTATTCAGTATTTATAACTTGCAAAGAAATGAATATCAGAGAGTGAGAGGAACTTGT
TTATTGCAGCTTATAATGGTTACAAATAAAGCAATAGCATCACAAATTTCACAAATAAAGCATTTTTTTC
ACTGCATTCTAGTTGTGGTTTGTCCAAACTCATCAATGTATCTTATCATGTCTGGCTCTAGCTATCCCGC
CCCTAACTCCGCCCATCCCGCCCCTAACTCCGCCCAGTTCCGCCCATTCTCCGCCCCATGGCTGACTAAT
TTTTTTTATTTATGCAGAGGCCGAGGCCGCCTCGGCCTCTGAGCTATTCCAGAAGTAGTGAGGAGGCTTT
TTTGGAGGCCTAGGGACGTACCCAATTCGCCCTATAGTGAGTCGTATTACGCGCGCTCACTGGCCGTCGT
TTTACAACGTCGTGACTGGGAAAACCCTGGCGTTACCCAACTTAATCGCCTTGCAGCACATCCCCCTTTC
GCCAGCTGGCGTAATAGCGAAGAGGCCCGCACCGATCGCCCTTCCCAACAGTTGCGCAGCCTGAATGGCG
AATGGG
[124 nt withheld, positions 3367-3490]
C
[91 nt withheld, positions 3492-3582]
A
[49 nt withheld, positions 3584-3632]
CCTTTGACGTTGGAGTCCACGTTCTTT
[37 nt withheld, positions 3660-3696]
ACCCTATCTCGGTCTATTCTTTTGATTTATAAGGGATTTTGCCGATTTCGGCCTATTGGTTAAAAAATGA
GCTGATTTAACAAAAATTTAACGCGAATTTTAACAAAATATTAACGCTTACAATTTAGGTGGCACTTTTC
GGGGAAATGTGCGCGGAACCCCTATTTGTTTATTTTTCTAAATACATTCAAATATGTATCCGCTCATGAG
ACAATAACCCTGATAAATGCTTCAATAATATTGAAAAAGGAAGAGTATGAGTATTCAACATTTCCGTGTC
GCCCTTATTCCCTTTTTTGCGGCATTTTGCCTTCCTGTTTTTGCTCACCCAGAAACGCTGGTGAAAGTAA
AAGATGCTGAAGATCAGTTGGGTGCACGAGTGGGTTACATCGAACTGGATCTCAACAGCGGTAAGATCCT
TGAGAGTTTTCGCCCCGAAGAACGTTTTCCAATGATGAGCACTTTTAAAGTTCTGCTATGTGGCGCGGTA
TTATCCCGTATTGACGCCGGGCAAGAGCAACTCGGTCGCCGCATACACTATTCTCAGAATGACTTGGTTG
AGTACTCACCAGTCACAGAAAAGCATCTTACGGATGGCATGACAGTAAGAGAATTATGCAGTGCTGCCAT
AACCATGAGTGATAACACTGCGGCCAACTTACTTCTGACAACGATCGGAGGACCGAAGGAGCTAACCGCT
TTTTTGCACAACATGGGGGATCATGTAACTCGCCTTGATCGTTGGGAACCGGAGCTGAATGAAGCCATAC
CAAACGACGAGCGTGACACCACGATGCCTGTAGCAATGGCAACAACGTTGCGCAAACTATTAACTGGCGA
ACTACTTACTCTAGCTTCCCGGCAACAATTAATAGACTGGATGGAGGCGGATAAAGTTGCAGGACCACTT
CTGCGCTCGGCCCTTCCGGCTGGCTGGTTTATTGCTGATAAATCTGGAGCCGGTGAGCGTGGGTCTCGCG
GTATCATTGCAGCACTGGGGCCAGATGGTAAGCCCTCCCGTATCGTAGTTATCTACACGACGGGGAGTCA
GGCAACTATGGATGAACGAAATAGACAGATCGCTGAGATAGGTGCCTCACTGATTAAGCATTGGTAACTG
TCAGACCAAGTTTACTCATATATACTTTAGATTGATTTAAAACTTCATTTTTAATTTAAAAGGATCTAGG
TGAAGATCCTTTTTGATAATCTCATGACCAAAATCCCTTAACGTGAGTTTTCGTTCCACTGAGCGTCAGA
CCCCGTAGAAAAGATCAAAGGATCTTCTTGAGATCCTTTTTTTCTGCGCGTAATCTGCTGCTTGCAAACA
AAAAAACCACCGCTACCAGCGGTGGTTTGTTTGCCGGATCAAGAGCTACCAACTCTTTTTCCGAAGGTAA
CTGGCTTCAGCAGAGCGCAGATACCAAATACTGTTCTTCTAGTGTAGCCGTAGTTAGGCCACCACTTCAA
GAACTCTGTAGCACCGCCTACATACCTCGCTCTGCTAATCCTGTTACCAGTGGCTGCTGCCAGTGGCGAT
AAGTCGTGTCTTACCGGGTTGGACTCAAGACGATAGTTACCGGATAAGGCGCAGCGGTCGGGCTGAACGG
GGGGTTCGTGCACACAGCCCAGCTTGGAGCGAACGACCTACACCGAACTGAGATACCTACAGCGTGAGCT
ATGAGAAAGCGCCACGCTTCCCGAAGGGAGAAAGGCGGACAGGTATCCGGTAAGCGGCAGGGTCGGAACA
GGAGAGCGCACGAGGGAGCTTCCAGGGGGAAACGCCTGGTATCTTTATAGTCCTGTCGGGTTTCGCCACC
TCTGACTTGAGCGTCGATTTTTGTGATGCTCGTCAGGGGGGCGGAGCCTATGGAAAAACGCCAGCAACGC
GGCCTTTTTACGGTTCCTGGCCTTTTGCTGGCCTTTTGCTCACATGTTCTTTCCTGCGTTATCCCCTGAT
TCTGTGGATAACCGTATTACCGCCTTTGAGTGAGCTGATACCGCTCGCCGCAGCCGAACGACCGAGCGCA
GCGAGTCAGTGAGCGAGGAAGCGGAAGAGCGCCCAATACGCAAACCGCCTCTCCCCGCGCGTTGGCCGAT
TCATTAATGCAGCTGGCACGACAGGTTTCCCGACTGGAAAGCGGGCAGTGAGCGCAACGCAATTAATGTG
AGTTAGCTCACTCATTAGGCACCCCAGGCTTTACACTTTATGCTTCCGGCTCGTATGTTGTGTGGAATTG
TGAGCGGATAACAATTTCACACAGGAAACAGCTATGACCATGATTACGCCAAGCGCGCAATTAACCCTCA
CTAAAGGGAACAAAAGCTGGAGCTGCAAGCTTAATGTAGTCTTATGCAATACTCTTGTAGTCTTGCAACA
TGGTAACGATGAGTTAGCAACATGCCTTACAAGGAGAGAAAAAGCACCGTGCATGCCGATTGGTGGAAGT
AAGGTGGTACGATCGTGCCTTATTAGGAAGGCAACAGACGGGTCTGACATGGATTGGACGAACCACTGAA
TTGCCGCATTGCAGAGATATTGTATTTAAGTGCCTAGCTCGATACATAAACGGGTCTCTCTGGTTAGACC
AGATCTGAGCCTGGGAGCTCTCTGGCTAACTAGGGAACCCACTGCTTAAGCCTCAATAAAGCTTGCCTTG
AGTGCTTCAAGTAGTGTGTGCCCGTCTGTTGTGTGACTCTGGTAACTAGAGATCCCTCAGACCCTTTTAG
TCAGTGTGGAAAATCTCTAGCAGTGGCGCCCGAACAGGGACTTGAAAGCGAAAGGGAAACCAGAGGAGCT
CTCTCGACGCAGGACTCGGCTTGCTGAAGCGCGCACGGCAAGAGGCGAGGGGCGGCGACTGGTGAGTACG
CCAAAAATTTTGACTAGCGGAGGCTAGAAGGAGAGAGATGGGTGCGAGAGCGTCAGTATTAAGCGGGGGA
GAATTAGATCGCGATGGGAAAAAATTCGGTTAAGGCCAGGGGGAAAGAAAAAATATAAATTAAAACATAT
AGTATGGGCAAGCAGGGAGCTAGAACGATTCGCAGTTAATCCTGGCCTGTTAGAAACATCAGAAGGCTGT
AGACAAATACTGGGACAGCTACAACCATCCCTTCAGACAGGATCAGAAGAACTTAGATCATTATATAATA
CAGTAGCAACCCTCTATTGTGTGCATCAAAGGATAGAGATAAAAGACACCAAGGAAGCTTTAGACAAGAT
AGAGGAAGAGCAAAACAAAAGTAAGACCACCGCACAGCAAGCGGCCGCTGATCTTCAGACCTGGAGGAGG
AGATATGAGGGACAATTGGAGAAGTGAATTATATAAATATAAAGTAGTAAAAATTGAACCATTAGGAGTA
GCACCCACCAAGGCAAAGAGAAGAGTGGTGCAGAGAGAAAAAAGAGCAGTGGGAATAGGAGCTTTGTTCC
TTGGGTTCTTGGGAGCAGCAGGAAGCACTATGGGCGCAGCGTCAATGACGCTGACGGTACAGGCCAGACA
ATTATTGTCTGGTATAGTGCAGCAGCAGAACAATTTGCTGAGGGCTATTGAGGCGCAACAGCATCTGTTG
CAACTCACAGTCTGGGGCATCAAGCAGCTCCAGGCAAGAATCCTGGCTGTGGAAAGATACCTAAAGGATC
AACAGCTCCTGGGGATTTGGGGTTGCTCTGGAAAACTCATTTGCACCACTGCTGTGCCTTGGAATGCTAG
TTGGAGTAATAAATCTCTGGAACAGATTTGGAATCACACGACCTGGATGGAGTGGGACAGAGAAATTAAC
AATTACACAAGCTTAATACACTCCTTAATTGAAGAATCGCAAAACCAGCAAGAAAAGAATGAACAAGAAT
TATTGGAATTAGATAAATGGGCAAGTTTGTGGAATTGGTTTAACATAACAAATTGGCTGTGGTATATAAA
ATTATTCATAATGATAGTAGGAGGCTTGGTAGGTTTAAGAATAGTTTTTGCTGTACTTTCTATAGTGAAT
AGAGTTAGGCAGGGATATTCACCATTATCGTTTCAGACCCACCTCCCAACCCCGAGGGGACCCAGAGAGG
GCCTATTTCCCATGATTCCTTCATATTTGCATATACGATACAAGGCTGTTAGAGAGATAATTAGAATTAA
TTTGACTGTAAACACAAAGATATTAGTACAAAATACGTGACGTAGAAAGTAATAATTTCTTGGGTAGTTT
GCAGTTTTAAAATTATGTTTTAAAATGGACTATCATATGCTTACCGTAACTTGAAAGTATTTCGATTTCT
TGGCTTTATATATCTTGTGGAAAGGACGAAACACCGCCTAGCAGTACATACCACCAGTTTTAGAGCTAGA
AATAGCAAGTTAAAATAAGGCTAGTCCGTTATCAACTTGAAAAAGTGGCACCGAGTCGGTGCTTTTTTAA
GCTTGGCGTAACTAGATCTTGAGACAAATGGCAGTATTCATCCACAATTTTAAAAGAAAAGGGGGGATTG
GGGGGTACAGTGCAGGGGAAAGAATAGTAGACATAATAGCAACAGACATACAAACTAAAGAATTACAAAA
ACAAATTACAAAAATTCAAAATTTTCGGGTTTATTACAGGGACAGCAGAGATCCACTTTGGCGCCGGCTC
GAGGGGG
