>Addgene plasmid #76702 | AXL gRNA (BRDN0001146919) | depositor partial sequence | sequence record 144162 | Target Sequence
CCTAGCAGTACATACCACCA
