>Addgene plasmid #76702 | AXL gRNA (BRDN0001146919) | addgene partial sequence | sequence record 186337 | hU6-F
AGAAAGTAATAATTTCTTGGGTAGTTTGCAGCTTTTAAAATTATGTTTTAAAATGGACTATCATATGCTT
ACCGTAACTTGAAAGTATTTCGATTTCTTGGCTTTATATATCTTGTGGAAAGGACGAAACACCGCCTAGC
AGTACATACCACCAGTTTTAGAGCTAGAAATAGCAAGTTAAAATAAGGCTAGTCCGTTATCAACTTGAAA
AAGTGGCACCGAGTCGGTGCTTTTTTAAGCTTGGCGTAACTAGATCTTGAGACAAATGGCAGTATTCATC
CACAATTTTAAAAGAAAAGGGGGGATTGGGGGGTACAGTGCAGGGGAAAGAATAGTAGACATAATAGCAA
CAGACATACAAACTAAAGAATTACAAAAACAAATTACAAAAATTCAAAATTTTCGGGTTTATTACAGGGA
CAGCAGAGATCCACTTTGGCGCCGGCTCGAGGGGGCCCGGGTGCAAAGATGGATAAAGTTTTAAACAGAG
AGGAATCTTTGCAGCTAATGGACCTTCTAGGTCTTGAAAGGAGTGGGAATTGGCTCCGGTGCCCGTCAGT
GGGCAGAGCG
